Addgene plasmid #183116: pLenti_EF1a_EV
Purpose: Empty vector control for pLenti_EF1a constructs
Depositing lab: William Kaelin. Depositing organization: Dana-Farber Cancer Institute. Publication: Sensitivity of VHL mutant kidney cancers to HIF2 inhibitors does not require an intact p53 pathway. Stransky LA, Vigeant SM, Huang B, West D, Denize T, Walton E, Signoretti S, Kaelin WG Jr. Proc Natl Acad Sci U S A. 2022 Apr 5;119(14):e2120403119. doi: 10.1073/pnas.2120403119. Epub 2022 Mar 31. PubMed 35357972.
Backbone
  Vector backbone: pLenti-EF1a-Gate-PGK-hygro
  Backbone size w/o insert (bp): 10000
  Total vector size (bp): 10147
  Vector type: Mammalian Expression, Lentiviral
  Selectable markers: Hygromycin
Growth in bacteria
  Bacterial resistance: Kanamycin, 50 μg/mL
  Growth temperature: 30°C
  Growth strain: NEB Stable
  Copy number: High Copy
Gene/Insert
  Gene/Insert name: Small multiple cloning site
  Species: Synthetic
  Insert size (bp): 136
  Promoter: EF1a
  Cloning method: Gateway Cloning
  Sequencing primers: 5′ 3' EF1a-fwd: CTTCCATTTCAGGTGTCGTG; 3′ 3' PGK-rev: CTTTTGAAGCGTGCAGAATG
Resource information
  A portion of this plasmid was derived from a plasmid made by: Dr. Gang Lu
Terms and licenses: Academic/Nonprofit Terms; Industry Terms: Not Available to Industry
How to cite: pLenti_EF1a_EV was a gift from William Kaelin (Addgene plasmid # 183116 ; http://n2t.net/addgene:183116 ; RRID:Addgene_183116)
