[The description below was written by a language model from this plasmid's Addgene catalogue record and pLannotate feature annotations shown in this document.]
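Description:
pLenti_EF1a_EV is a lentiviral mammalian expression plasmid that serves as the empty-vector control for the pLenti_EF1a series. It was made by Gateway recombination into the pLenti-EF1a-Gate-PGK-hygro backbone. Instead of a gene of interest, it carries a small synthetic multiple cloning site of about 136 bp, flanked by attB1 and attB2 sites and placed downstream of the human EF-1α promoter. A short T7 promoter precedes the attB1 site and a fragment of a FLAG tag sequence follows attB2, but no open reading frame is recorded for either to act on. Cells transduced with this vector therefore go through the same infection and selection as cells receiving a cDNA-bearing sibling, without expressing a transgene.

The viral portion is a third-generation, self-inactivating design. A CMV enhancer/promoter drives a truncated HIV-1 5' LTR, followed by the Ψ packaging signal with a partial gag sequence, the RRE for Rev-dependent nuclear export, and the cPPT/CTS. After the EF-1α cassette, a mouse PGK promoter drives the hygromycin resistance gene for selection of transduced mammalian cells. This is followed by a single loxP site, a WPRE that enhances transcript expression, and the ΔU3 3' LTR.

Outside the LTRs, the backbone has a high-copy pUC-type origin, an f1 origin, an SV40 origin and poly(A) signal, and a NeoR/KanR gene with both a bacterial promoter and the SV40 promoter, giving kanamycin selection in E. coli. The sequenced record is 9,959 nt, slightly shorter than the catalogue total of 10,147 bp. The associated study concerned VHL-mutant kidney cancer.
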