Features (pLannotate 1.2.2; 32 found; start..end, strand, type, name):
     14..38      +  protein_bind   attB1: mutant version of attB; recombination site for the Gateway® BP reaction BP Clonase™
    104..128     -  protein_bind   attB2: mutant version of attB; recombination site for the Gateway® BP reaction BP Clonase™
    151..171     +  CDS            FLAG (fragment): FLAG® epitope tag, followed by an enterokinase cleavage site
    197..696     +  promoter       PGK promoter: mouse phosphoglycerate kinase 1 promoter
    714..1739    +  CDS            HygR: aminoglycoside phosphotransferase from E. coli; aph(4)-Ia; confers resistance to hygromycin
   1770..1803    +  protein_bind   loxP: Cre-mediated recombination occurs in the 8-bp core sequence (GCATACAT). Cre recombinase
   1836..1859    +  misc_feature   MCS (fragment): pBluescript multiple cloning site
   1859..2447    +  misc_feature   WPRE: woodchuck hepatitis virus posttranscriptional regulatory element
   2448..2467    +  misc_feature   MCS (fragment): pBluescript multiple cloning site
   2469..2654    +  CDS            nef (fragment): NEF_HV1Z2 - Experimental evidence at protein level: Swiss-Prot protein existence level 1. Extracellular Nef protein targets CD4(+) T-lymphocytes for apoptosis by interacting with CXCR4 surface receptors. From Human immunodeficiency virus type 1 group M subtype D (isolate Z2/CDC-Z34) (HIV-1).
   2656..2889    +  LTR            3' LTR (ΔU3): self-inactivating 3' long terminal repeat (LTR) from HIV-1
   2961..3082    +  polyA_signal   SV40 poly(A) signal: SV40 polyadenylation signal
   3122..3257    +  rep_origin     SV40 ori: SV40 origin of replication
   3278..3296    -  promoter       T7 promoter: promoter for bacteriophage T7 RNA polymerase
   3319..3677    -  rep_origin     f1 ori (sequence partly withheld): f1 bacteriophage origin of replication; arrow indicates direction of (+) strand synthesis
   3704..3808    +  promoter       AmpR promoter: bla
   3810..4167    +  promoter       SV40 promoter: SV40 enhancer and early promoter
   4202..4996    +  CDS            NeoR/KanR: aminoglycoside phosphotransferase from Tn5; aph(3')-II (or nptII); confers resistance to neomycin, kanamycin, and G418 (Geneticin®)
   5017..5169    +  CDS            ble (fragment): BLE_KLEPN - Experimental evidence at protein level: Swiss-Prot protein existence level 1. Binding protein with a strong affinity to the bleomycin family of antibiotics. Binds to CL990; an antimitotic-antibiotic compound. From Klebsiella pneumoniae.
   5228..5275    +  polyA_signal   HSV TK poly(A) signal: herpes simplex virus thymidine kinase polyadenylation signal (Cole and Stacy, 1985)
   5366..5382    -  polyA_signal   bGH poly(A) signal (fragment): bovine growth hormone polyadenylation signal
   5604..6192    +  rep_origin     ori: high-copy-number ColE1/pMB1/pBR322/pUC origin of replication
   6367..6670    +  enhancer       CMV enhancer: human cytomegalovirus immediate early enhancer
   6671..6870    +  promoter       CMV promoter: human cytomegalovirus (CMV) immediate early promoter
   6888..7068    +  LTR            5' LTR (truncated): truncated 5' long terminal repeat (LTR) from HIV-1
   7115..7240    +  misc_feature   HIV-1 Ψ: packaging signal of human immunodeficiency virus type 1
   7224..7562    +  CDS            HIV-1 gag (fragment): gag protein from human immunodeficiency virus 1; gag
   7737..7970    +  misc_feature   RRE: The Rev response element (RRE) of HIV-1 allows for Rev-dependent mRNA export from the nucleus to the cytoplasm.
   8347..8447    +  CDS            Rev (fragment): human immunodeficiency virus 1 (HIV-1) Rev protein; rev; enhances nuclear export of unspliced and incompletely spliced viral mRNAs
   8497..8614    +  misc_feature   cPPT/CTS: central polypurine tract and central termination sequence of HIV-1
   8686..9864    +  promoter       EF-1α promoter: strong constitutive promoter for human elongation factor EF-1α
   9881..9899    +  promoter       T7 promoter: promoter for bacteriophage T7 RNA polymerase
>Addgene plasmid #183116 | pLenti_EF1a_EV | addgene full sequence | sequence record 369336 | Addgene NGS Result
GATCTGGCCAATCACAAGTTTGTACAAAAAAGCAGGCTTTAAAGGAACCAATTCAGTCGACTGGATCCGG
TACCGAATTCGCGGCCGCACTCGAGATATCTAGACCCAGCTTTCTTGTACAAAGTGGTGGGAGGAGGTGG
ATCTGGCGACTACAAGGACGACGATGACAAGTGACTCGAGGTTAACGAATTCTACCGGGTAGGGGAGGCG
CTTTTCCCAAGGCAGTCTGGAGCATGCGCTTTAGCAGCCCCGCTGGGCACTTGGCGCTACACAAGTGGCC
TCTGGCCTCGCACACATTCCACATCCACCGGTAGGCGCCAACCGGCTCCGTTCTTTGGTGGCCCCTTCGC
GCCACCTTCTACTCCTCCCCTAGTCAGGAAGTTCCCCCCCGCCCCGCAGCTCGCGTCGTGCAGGACGTGA
CAAATGGAAGTAGCACGTCTCACTAGTCTCGTGCAGATGGACAGCACCGCTGAGCAATGGAAGCGGGTAG
GCCTTTGGGGCAGCGGCCAATAGCAGCTTTGCTCCTTCGCTTTCTGGGCTCAGAGGCTGGGAAGGGGTGG
GTCCGGGGGCGGGCTCAGGGGCGGGCTCAGGGGCGGGGCGGGCGCCCGAAGGTCCTCCGGAGGCCCGGCA
TTCTGCACGCTTCAAAAGCGCACGTCTGCCGCGCTGTTCTCCTCTTCCTCATCTCCGGGCCTTTCGACCT
GCATCCCGCCACCATGAAAAAGCCTGAACTCACCGCGACGTCTGTCGAGAAGTTTCTGATCGAAAAGTTC
GACAGCGTCTCCGACCTGATGCAGCTCTCGGAGGGCGAAGAATCTCGTGCTTTCAGCTTCGATGTAGGAG
GGCGTGGATATGTCCTGCGGGTAAATAGCTGCGCCGATGGTTTCTACAAAGATCGTTATGTTTATCGGCA
CTTTGCATCGGCCGCGCTCCCGATTCCGGAAGTGCTTGACATTGGGGAATTCAGCGAGAGCCTGACCTAT
TGCATCTCCCGCCGTGCACAGGGTGTCACGTTGCAAGACCTGCCTGAAACCGAACTGCCCGCTGTTCTGC
AGCCGGTCGCGGAGGCCATGGATGCGATCGCTGCGGCCGATCTTAGCCAGACGAGCGGGTTCGGCCCATT
CGGACCGCAAGGAATCGGTCAATACACTACATGGCGTGATTTCATATGCGCGATTGCTGATCCCCATGTG
TATCACTGGCAAACTGTGATGGACGACACCGTCAGTGCGTCCGTCGCGCAGGCTCTCGATGAGCTGATGC
TTTGGGCCGAGGACTGCCCCGAAGTCCGGCACCTCGTGCACGCGGATTTCGGCTCCAACAATGTCCTGAC
GGACAATGGCCGCATAACAGCGGTCATTGACTGGAGCGAGGCGATGTTCGGGGATTCCCAATACGAGGTC
GCCAACATCTTCTTCTGGAGGCCGTGGTTGGCTTGTATGGAGCAGCAGACGCGCTACTTCGAGCGGAGGC
ATCCGGAGCTTGCAGGATCGCCGCGGCTCCGGGCGTATATGCTCCGCATTGGTCTTGACCAACTCTATCA
GAGCTTGGTTGACGGCAATTTCGATGATGCAGCTTGGGCGCAGGGTCGATGCGACGCAATCGTCCGATCC
GGAGCCGGGACTGTCGGGCGTACACAAATCGCCCGCAGAAGCGCGGCCGTCTGGACCGATGGCTGTGTAG
AAGTACTCGCCGATAGTGGAAACCGACGCCCCAGCACTCGTCCGAGGGCAAAGGAATAGTGTACAAGTAG
GAATTCGTCGAGGGACCTAATAACTTCGTATAGCATACATTATACGAAGTTATACATGTTTAAGGGTTCC
GGTTCCACTAGGTACAATTCGATATCAAGCTTATCGATAATCAACCTCTGGATTACAAAATTTGTGAAAG
ATTGACTGGTATTCTTAACTATGTTGCTCCTTTTACGCTATGTGGATACGCTGCTTTAATGCCTTTGTAT
CATGCTATTGCTTCCCGTATGGCTTTCATTTTCTCCTCCTTGTATAAATCCTGGTTGCTGTCTCTTTATG
AGGAGTTGTGGCCCGTTGTCAGGCAACGTGGCGTGGTGTGCACTGTGTTTGCTGACGCAACCCCCACTGG
TTGGGGCATTGCCACCACCTGTCAGCTCCTTTCCGGGACTTTCGCTTTCCCCCTCCCTATTGCCACGGCG
GAACTCATCGCCGCCTGCCTTGCCCGCTGCTGGACAGGGGCTCGGCTGTTGGGCACTGACAATTCCGTGG
TGTTGTCGGGGAAATCATCGTCCTTTCCTTGGCTGCTCGCCTGTGTTGCCACCTGGATTCTGCGCGGGAC
GTCCTTCTGCTACGTCCCTTCGGCCCTCAATCCAGCGGACCTTCCTTCCCGCGGCCTGCTGCCGGCTCTG
CGGCCTCTTCCGCGTCTTCGCCTTCGCCCTCAGACGAGTCGGATCTCCCTTTGGGCCGCCTCCCCGCATC
GATACCGTCGACCTCGATCGAGACCTAGAAAAACATGGAGCAATCACAAGTAGCAATACAGCAGCTACCA
ATGCTGATTGTGCCTGGCTAGAAGCACAAGAGGAGGAGGAGGTGGGTTTTCCAGTCACACCTCAGGTACC
TTTAAGACCAATGACTTACAAGGCAGCTGTAGATCTTAGCCACTTTTTAAAAGAAAAGGGGGGACTGGAA
GGGCTAATTCACTCCCAACGAAGACAAGATCTGCTTTTTGCTTGTACTGGGTCTCTCTGGTTAGACCAGA
TCTGAGCCTGGGAGCTCTCTGGCTAACTAGGGAACCCACTGCTTAAGCCTCAATAAAGCTTGCCTTGAGT
GCTTCAAGTAGTGTGTGCCCGTCTGTTGTGTGACTCTGGTAACTAGAGATCCCTCAGACCCTTTTAGTCA
GTGTGGAAAATCTCTAGCAGTAGTAGTTCATGTCATCTTATTATTCAGTATTTATAACTTGCAAAGAAAT
GAATATCAGAGAGTGAGAGGAACTTGTTTATTGCAGCTTATAATGGTTACAAATAAAGCAATAGCATCAC
AAATTTCACAAATAAAGCATTTTTTTCACTGCATTCTAGTTGTGGTTTGTCCAAACTCATCAATGTATCT
TATCATGTCTGGCTCTAGCTATCCCGCCCCTAACTCCGCCCATCCCGCCCCTAACTCCGCCCAGTTCCGC
CCATTCTCCGCCCCATGGCTGACTAATTTTTTTTATTTATGCAGAGGCCGAGGCCGCCTCGGCCTCTGAG
CTATTCCAGAAGTAGTGAGGAGGCTTTTTTGGAGGCCTAGGGACGTACCCAATTCGCCCTATAGTGAGTC
GTATTAGCATGTGAGCAAAAGGCCAGCATAAATCAAAAGAATAGACCGAGATAGGGT
[37 nt withheld, positions 3348-3384]
AAAGAACGTGGACTCCAACGTCAAAGG
[49 nt withheld, positions 3412-3460]
T
[91 nt withheld, positions 3462-3552]
G
[124 nt withheld, positions 3554-3677]
CAGGTGGCACTTTTCGGGGAAATGTGCGCGGAACCCCTATTTGTTTATTTTTCTAAATACATTCAAATAT
GTATCCGCTCATGAGACAATAACCCTGATAAATGCTTCAATAATATTGAAAAAGGAAGAGTCCTGAGGCG
GAAAGAACCAGCTGTGGAATGTGTGTCAGTTAGGGTGTGGAAAGTCCCCAGGCTCCCCAGCAGGCAGAAG
TATGCAAAGCATGCATCTCAATTAGTCAGCAACCAGGTGTGGAAAGTCCCCAGGCTCCCCAGCAGGCAGA
AGTATGCAAAGCATGCATCTCAATTAGTCAGCAACCATAGTCCCGCCCCTAACTCCGCCCATCCCGCCCC
TAACTCCGCCCAGTTCCGCCCATTCTCCGCCCCATGGCTGACTAATTTTTTTTATTTATGCAGAGGCCGA
GGCCGCCTCGGCCTCTGAGCTATTCCAGAAGTAGTGAGGAGGCTTTTTTGGAGGCCTAGGCTTTTGCAAA
GATCGATCAAGAGACAGGATGAGGATCGTTTCGCATGATTGAACAAGATGGATTGCACGCAGGTTCTCCG
GCCGCTTGGGTGGAGAGGCTATTCGGCTATGACTGGGCACAACAGACAATCGGCTGCTCTGATGCCGCCG
TGTTCCGGCTGTCAGCGCAGGGGCGCCCGGTTCTTTTTGTCAAGACCGACCTGTCCGGTGCCCTGAATGA
ACTGCAAGACGAGGCAGCGCGGCTATCGTGGCTGGCCACGACGGGCGTTCCTTGCGCAGCTGTGCTCGAC
GTTGTCACTGAAGCGGGAAGGGACTGGCTGCTATTGGGCGAAGTGCCGGGGCAGGATCTCCTGTCATCTC
ACCTTGCTCCTGCCGAGAAAGTATCCATCATGGCTGATGCAATGCGGCGGCTGCATACGCTTGATCCGGC
TACCTGCCCATTCGACCACCAAGCGAAACATCGCATCGAGCGAGCACGTACTCGGATGGAAGCCGGTCTT
GTCGATCAGGATGATCTGGACGAAGAGCATCAGGGGCTCGCGCCAGCCGAACTGTTCGCCAGGCTCAAGG
CGAGCATGCCCGACGGCGAGGATCTCGTCGTGACCCATGGCGATGCCTGCTTGCCGAATATCATGGTGGA
AAATGGCCGCTTTTCTGGATTCATCGACTGTGGCCGGCTGGGTGTGGCGGACCGCTATCAGGACATAGCG
TTGGCTACCCGTGATATTGCTGAAGAGCTTGGCGGCGAATGGGCTGACCGCTTCCTCGTGCTTTACGGTA
TCGCCGCTCCCGATTCGCAGCGCATCGCCTTCTATCGCCTTCTTGACGAGTTCTTCTGAGCGGGACTCTG
GGGTTCGAAATGACCGACCAAGCGACGCCCAACCTGCCATCACGAGATTTCGATTCCACCGCCGCCTTCT
ATGAAAGGTTGGGCTTCGGAATCGTTTTCCGGGACGCCGGCTGGATGATCCTCCAGCGCGGGGATCTCAT
GCTGGAGTTCTTCGCCCACCCTAGGGGGAGGCTAACTGAAACACGGAAGGAGACAATACCGGAAGGAACC
CGCGCTATGACGGCAATAAAAAGACAGAATAAAACGCACGGTGTTGGGTCGTTTGTTCATAAACGCGGGG
TTCGGTCCCAGGGCTGGCACTCTGTCGATACCCCACCGAGACCCCATTGGGGCCAATACGCCCGCGTTTC
TTCCTTTTCCCCACCCCACCCCCCAAGTTCGGGTGAAGGCCCAGGGCTCGCAGCCAACGTCGGGGCGGCA
GGCCCTGCCATAGCCTCAGGTTACTCATATATACTTTAGATTGATTTAAAACTTCATTTTTAATTTAAAA
GGATCTAGGTGAAGATCCTTTTTGATAATCTCATGACCAAAATCCCTTAACGTGAGTTTTCGTTCCACTG
AGCGTCAGACCCCGTAGAAAAGATCAAAGGATCTTCTTGAGATCCTTTTTTTCTGCGCGTAATCTGCTGC
TTGCAAACAAAAAAACCACCGCTACCAGCGGTGGTTTGTTTGCCGGATCAAGAGCTACCAACTCTTTTTC
CGAAGGTAACTGGCTTCAGCAGAGCGCAGATACCAAATACTGTTCTTCTAGTGTAGCCGTAGTTAGGCCA
CCACTTCAAGAACTCTGTAGCACCGCCTACATACCTCGCTCTGCTAATCCTGTTACCAGTGGCTGCTGCC
AGTGGCGATAAGTCGTGTCTTACCGGGTTGGACTCAAGACGATAGTTACCGGATAAGGCGCAGCGGTCGG
GCTGAACGGGGGGTTCGTGCACACAGCCCAGCTTGGAGCGAACGACCTACACCGAACTGAGATACCTACA
GCGTGAGCTATGAGAAAGCGCCACGCTTCCCGAAGGGAGAAAGGCGGACAGGTATCCGGTAAGCGGCAGG
GTCGGAACAGGAGAGCGCACGAGGGAGCTTCCAGGGGGAAACGCCTGGTATCTTTATAGTCCTGTCGGGT
TTCGCCACCTCTGACTTGAGCGTCGATTTTTGTGATGCTCGTCAGGGGGGCGGAGCCTATGGAAAAACGC
CAGCAACGCGGCCTTTTTACGGTTCCTGGCCTTTTGCTGGCCTTTTGCTCACATGTTCTTTCCTGCGTTA
TCCCCTGATTCTGTGGATAACCGTATTACCGCCATGCATTAGTTATTAATAGTAATCAATTACGGGGTCA
TTAGTTCATAGCCCATATATGGAGTTCCGCGTTACATAACTTACGGTAAATGGCCCGCCTGGCTGACCGC
CCAACGACCCCCGCCCATTGACGTCAATAATGACGTATGTTCCCATAGTAACGCCAATAGGGACTTTCCA
TTGACGTCAATGGGTGGAGTATTTACGGTAAACTGCCCACTTGGCAGTACATCAAGTGTATCATATGCCA
AGTACGCCCCCTATTGACGTCAATGACGGTAAATGGCCCGCCTGGCATTATGCCCAGTACATGACCTTAT
GGGACTTTCCTACTTGGCAGTACATCTACGTATTAGTCATCGCTATTACCATGGTGATGCGGTTTTGGCA
GTACATCAATGGGCGTGGATAGCGGTTTGACTCACGGGGATTTCCAAGTCTCCACCCCATTGACGTCAAT
GGGAGTTTGTTTTGGCACCAAAATCAACGGGACTTTCCAAAATGTCGTAACAACTCCGCCCCATTGACGC
AAATGGGCGGTAGGCGTGTACGGTGGGAGGTCTATATAAGCAGCGCGTTTTGCCTGTACTGGGTCTCTCT
GGTTAGACCAGATCTGAGCCTGGGAGCTCTCTGGCTAACTAGGGAACCCACTGCTTAAGCCTCAATAAAG
CTTGCCTTGAGTGCTTCAAGTAGTGTGTGCCCGTCTGTTGTGTGACTCTGGTAACTAGAGATCCCTCAGA
CCCTTTTAGTCAGTGTGGAAAATCTCTAGCAGTGGCGCCCGAACAGGGACTTGAAAGCGAAAGGGAAACC
AGAGGAGCTCTCTCGACGCAGGACTCGGCTTGCTGAAGCGCGCACGGCAAGAGGCGAGGGGCGGCGACTG
GTGAGTACGCCAAAAATTTTGACTAGCGGAGGCTAGAAGGAGAGAGATGGGTGCGAGAGCGTCAGTATTA
AGCGGGGGAGAATTAGATCGCGATGGGAAAAAATTCGGTTAAGGCCAGGGGGAAAGAAAAAATATAAATT
AAAACATATAGTATGGGCAAGCAGGGAGCTAGAACGATTCGCAGTTAATCCTGGCCTGTTAGAAACATCA
GAAGGCTGTAGACAAATACTGGGACAGCTACAACCATCCCTTCAGACAGGATCAGAAGAACTTAGATCAT
TATATAATACAGTAGCAACCCTCTATTGTGTGCATCAAAGGATAGAGATAAAAGACACCAAGGAAGCTTT
AGACAAGATAGAGGAAGAGCAAAACAAAAGTAAGACCACCGCACAGCAAGCGGCCGGCCGCTGATCTTCA
GACCTGGAGGAGGAGATATGAGGGACAATTGGAGAAGTGAATTATATAAATATAAAGTAGTAAAAATTGA
ACCATTAGGAGTAGCACCCACCAAGGCAAAGAGAAGAGTGGTGCAGAGAGAAAAAAGAGCAGTGGGAATA
GGAGCTTTGTTCCTTGGGTTCTTGGGAGCAGCAGGAAGCACTATGGGCGCAGCGTCAATGACGCTGACGG
TACAGGCCAGACAATTATTGTCTGGTATAGTGCAGCAGCAGAACAATTTGCTGAGGGCTATTGAGGCGCA
ACAGCATCTGTTGCAACTCACAGTCTGGGGCATCAAGCAGCTCCAGGCAAGAATCCTGGCTGTGGAAAGA
TACCTAAAGGATCAACAGCTCCTGGGGATTTGGGGTTGCTCTGGAAAACTCATTTGCACCACTGCTGTGC
CTTGGAATGCTAGTTGGAGTAATAAATCTCTGGAACAGATTTGGAATCACACGACCTGGATGGAGTGGGA
CAGAGAAATTAACAATTACACAAGCTTAATACACTCCTTAATTGAAGAATCGCAAAACCAGCAAGAAAAG
AATGAACAAGAATTATTGGAATTAGATAAATGGGCAAGTTTGTGGAATTGGTTTAACATAACAAATTGGC
TGTGGTATATAAAATTATTCATAATGATAGTAGGAGGCTTGGTAGGTTTAAGAATAGTTTTTGCTGTACT
TTCTATAGTGAATAGAGTTAGGCAGGGATATTCACCATTATCGTTTCAGACCCACCTCCCAACCCCGAGG
GGACCCGACAGGCCCGAAGGAATAGAAGAAGAAGGTGGAGAGAGAGACAGAGACAGATCCATTCGATTAG
TGAACGGATCGGCACTGCGTGCGCCAATTCTGCAGACAAATGGCAGTATTCATCCACAATTTTAAAAGAA
AAGGGGGGATTGGGGGGTACAGTGCAGGGGAAAGAATAGTAGACATAATAGCAACAGACATACAAACTAA
AGAATTACAAAAACAAATTACAAAAATTCAAAATTTTCGGGTTTATTACAGGGACAGCAGAGATCCAGTT
TGGTTAGTACCGGGCCCGCTCTAGCCCTAGATTTAAATGGCTCCGGTGCCCGTCAGTGGGCAGAGCGCAC
ATCGCCCACAGTCCCCGAGAAGTTGGGGGGAGGGGTCGGCAATTGAACCGGTGCCTAGAGAAGGTGGCGC
GGGGTAAACTGGGAAAGTGATGTCGTGTACTGGCTCCGCCTTTTTCCCGAGGGTGGGGGAGAACCGTATA
TAAGTGCAGTAGTCGCCGTGAACGTTCTTTTTCGCAACGGGTTTGCCGCCAGAACACAGGTAAGTGCCGT
GTGTGGTTCCCGCGGGCCTGGCCTCTTTACGGGTTATGGCCCTTGCGTGCCTTGAATTACTTCCACCTGG
CTGCAGTACGTGATTCTTGATCCCGAGCTTCGGGTTGGAAGTGGGTGGGAGAGTTCGAGGCCTTGCGCTT
AAGGAGCCCCTTCGCCTCGTGCTTGAGTTGAGGCCTGGCCTGGGCGCTGGGGCCGCCGCGTGCGAATCTG
GTGGCACCTTCGCGCCTGTCTCGCTGCTTTCGATAAGTCTCTAGCCATTTAAAATTTTTGATGACCTGCT
GCGACGCTTTTTTTCTGGCAAGATAGTCTTGTAAATGCGGGCCAAGATCTGCACACTGGTATTTCGGTTT
TTGGGGCCGCGGGCGGCGACGGGGCCCGTGCGTCCCAGCGCACATGTTCGGCGAGGCGGGGCCTGCGAGC
GCGGCCACCGAGAATCGGACGGGGGTAGTCTCAAGCTGGCCGGCCTGCTCTGGTGCCTGGCCTCGCGCCG
CCGTGTATCGCCCCGCCCTGGGCGGCAAGGCTGGCCCGGTCGGCACCAGTTGCGTGAGCGGAAAGATGGC
CGCTTCCCGGCCCTGCTGCAGGGAGCTCAAAATGGAGGACGCGGCGCTCGGGAGAGCGGGCGGGTGAGTC
ACCCACACAAAGGAAAAGGGCCTTTCCGTCCTCAGCCGTCGCTTCATGTGACTCCACGGAGTACCGGGCG
CCGTCCAGGCACCTCGATTAGTTCTCGAGCTTTTGGAGTACGTCGTCTTTAGGTTGGGGGGAGGGGTTTT
ATGCGATGGAGTTTCCCCACACTGAGTGGGTGGAGACTGAAGTTAGGCCAGCTTGGCACTTGATGTAATT
CTCCTTGGAATTTGCCCTTTTTGAGTTTGGATCTTGGTTCATTCTCAAGCCTCAGACAGTGGTTCAAAGT
TTTTTTCTTCCATTTCAGGTGTCGTGAGGAATTAGCTTGGTACTAATACGACTCACTATAGGGAGACCCA
AGCTGGCTAGCCGCGGAATCTAGACTGCCGGATCGAATTGTCGACGAATTCG
